>Addgene plasmid #236175 | EW373 (PB) (ZNF35/ZNF250tarv3-6bp spacers)x4-H2B-BFP insul CMV-TO-GFP-deimlink-NZF | addgene full sequence | sequence record 468447 | Addgene NGS Result
AGATCCTTTGATCTTTTCTACGGGGTCTGACGCTCAGTGGAACGAAAACTCACGTTAAGGGATTTTGGTC
ATGAGATTATCAAAAAGGATCTTCACCTAGATCCTTTTAAATTAAAAATGAAGTTTTAAATCAATCTAAA
GTATATATGAGTAAACTTGGTCTGACAGTTACCAATGCTTAATCAGTGAGGCACCTATCTCAGCGATCTG
TCTATTTCGTTCATCCATAGTTGCCTGACTCCCCGTCGTGTAGATAACTACGATACGGGAGGGCTTACCA
TCTGGCCCCAGTGCTGCAATGATACCGCGAGACCCACGCTCACCGGCTCCAGATTTATCAGCAATAAACC
AGCCAGCCGGAAGGGCCGAGCGCAGAAGTGGTCCTGCAACTTTATCCGCCTCCATCCAGTCTATTAATTG
TTGCCGGGAAGCTAGAGTAAGTAGTTCGCCAGTTAATAGTTTGCGCAACGTTGTTGCCATTGCTACAGGC
ATCGTGGTGTCACGCTCGTCGTTTGGTATGGCTTCATTCAGCTCCGGTTCCCAACGATCAAGGCGAGTTA
CATGATCCCCCATGTTGTGCAAAAAAGCGGTTAGCTCCTTCGGTCCTCCGATCGTTGTCAGAAGTAAGTT
GGCCGCAGTGTTATCACTCATGGTTATGGCAGCACTGCATAATTCTCTTACTGTCATGCCATCCGTAAGA
TGCTTTTCTGTGACTGGTGAGTACTCAACCAAGTCATTCTGAGAATAGTGTATGCGGCGACCGAGTTGCT
CTTGCCCGGCGTCAATACGGGATAATACCGCGCCACATAGCAGAACTTTAAAAGTGCTCATCATTGGAAA
ACGTTCTTCGGGGCGAAAACTCTCAAGGATCTTACCGCTGTTGAGATCCAGTTCGATGTAACCCACTCGT
GCACCCAACTGATCTTCAGCATCTTTTACTTTCACCAGCGTTTCTGGGTGAGCAAAAACAGGAAGGCAAA
ATGCCGCAAAAAAGGGAATAAGGGCGACACGGAAATGTTGAATACTCATACTCTTCCTTTTTCAATATTA
TTGAAGCATTTATCAGGGTTATTGTCTCATGAGCGGATACATATTTGAATGTATTTAGAAAAATAAACAA
ATAGGGGTTCCGCGCACATTTCCCCGAAAAGTGCCACCTAAATTGTAAGCGTTAATATTTTGTTAAAATT
CGCGTTAAATTTTTGTTAAATCAGCTCATTTTTTAACCAATAGGCCGAAATCGGCAAAATCCCTTATAAA
TCAAAAGAATAGACCGAGATAGGGT
[37 nt withheld, positions 1286-1322]
AAAGAACGTGGACTCCAACGTCAAAGG
[49 nt withheld, positions 1350-1398]
T
[91 nt withheld, positions 1400-1490]
G
[124 nt withheld, positions 1492-1615]
CCCATTCGCCATTCAGGCTGCGCAACTGTTGGGAAGGGCGATCGGTGCGGGCCTCTTCGCTATTACGCCA
GCTGGCGAAAGGGGGATGTGCTGCAAGGCGATTAAGTTGGGTAACGCCAGGGTTTTCCCAGTCACGACGT
TGTAAAACGACGGCCAGTGAGCGCGCCTCGTTCATTCACGTTTTTGAACCCGTGGAGGACGGGCAGACTC
GCGGTGCAAATGTGTTTTACAGCGTGATGGAGCAGATGAAGATGCTCGACACGCTGCAGAACACGCAGCT
AGATTAACCCTAGAAAGATAATCATATTGTGACGTACGTTAAAGATAATCATGTGTAAAATTGACGCATG
TGTTTTATCGGTCTGTATATCGAGGTTTATTTATTAATTTGAATAGATATTAAGTTTTATTATATTTACA
CTTACATACTAATAATAAATTCAACAAACAATTTATTTATGTTTATTTATTTATTAAAAAAAACAAAAAC
TCAAAATTTCTTCTATAAAGTAACAAAACTTTTATGAGGGACAGCCCCCCCCCAAAGCCCCCAGGGATGT
AATTACGTCCCTCCCCCGCTAGGGGGCAGCAGCGAGCCGCCCGGGGCTCCGCTCCGGTCCGGCGCTCCCC
CCGCATCCCAGAGCCGGCAGCGTGCGGGGACAGCCCGGGCACGGGGAAGGTGGCACGGGATCGCTTTCCT
CTGAACGCTTCTCGCTGCTCTTTGAGCCTGCAGACACCTGGGGGGATACGGGGAAAAGGCCTCCACGGCC
ACAATTGACGATTGAGTAACACTGTATCTAGTCTACCTACAGGGCTCAAAATTGCAAGGATATATAAAGA
GCTCTTCAAAATTGCAAGGATATATAAAGAGGAGGTCAAAATTGCAAGGATATATAAAGAGCAGAACAAA
ATTGCAAGGATATATAAAGAGGCCTTCCGTATCAGTCTAGAGGGTATATAATGGATCCCATCGCGTCTCA
GCCTCACTTTGAGCTCCTCCACACGAATTCCCCGATACCGTCGATTCAAGGAGCTTGCTTGTTCTTTTTG
CAGAAGCTCAGAATAAACGCTCAACTTTGGCAGATCTACCAAGCTTGGTACCGAGCTCGGATCCAACTCG
AGGCCACCATGCCAGAGCCAGCGAAGTCTGCTCCCGCCCCGAAAAAGGGCTCCAAGAAGGCGGTGACTAA
GGCGCAGAAGAAAGGCGGCAAGAAGCGCAAGCGCAGCCGCAAGGAGAGCTATTCCATCTATGTGTACAAG
GTTCTGAAGCAGGTCCACCCTGACACCGGCATTTCGTCCAAGGCCATGGGCATCATGAATTCGTTTGTGA
ACGACATTTTCGAGCGCATCGCAGGTGAGGCTTCCCGCCTGGCGCATTACAACAAGCGCTCGACCATCAC
CTCCAGGGAGATCCAGACGGCCGTGCGCCTGCTGCTGCCTGGGGAGTTGGCCAAGCACGCCGTGTCCGAG
GGTACTAAGGCCATCACCAAGTACACCAGCGCTAAGGATCCCCGGGTACCGGTCGTGTCTAAGGGCGAAG
AGCTGATTAAGGAGAACATGCACATGAAGCTGTACATGGAGGGCACCGTGGACAACCATCACTTCAAGTG
CACATCCGAGGGCGAAGGCAAGCCCTACGAGGGCACCCAGACCATGAGAATCAAGGTGGTCGAGGGCGGC
CCTCTCCCCTTCGCCTTCGACATCCTGGCTACTAGCTTCCTCTACGGCAGCAAGACCTTCATCAACCACA
CCCAGGGCATCCCCGACTTCTTCAAGCAGTCCTTCCCTGAGGGCTTCACATGGGAGAGAGTCACCACATA
CGAGGACGGGGGCGTGCTGACCGCTACCCAGGACACCAGCCTCCAGGACGGCTGCCTCATCTACAACGTC
AAGATCAGAGGGGTGAACTTCACATCCAACGGCCCTGTGATGCAGAAGAAAACACTCGGCTGGGAGGCCT
TCACCGAAACGCTGTACCCCGCTGACGGCGGCCTGGAAGGCAGAAACGACATGGCCCTGAAGCTCGTGGG
CGGGAGCCATCTGATCGCAAACGCCAAGACCACATATAGATCCAAGAAACCCGCTAAGAACCTCAAGATG
CCTGGCGTCTACTATGTGGACTACAGACTGGAAAGAATCAAGGAGGCCAACAACGAAACCTACGTCGAGC
AGCACGAGGTGGCAGTGGCCAGATACTGCGACCTCCCTAGCAAACTGGGGCACAAGCTTAATTAGCTAGC
GAATTCGAATTTAAATCGGCCTCGACTGTGCCTTCTAGTTGCCAGCCATCTGTTGTTTGCCCCTCCCCCG
TGCCTTCCTTGACCCTGGAAGGTGCCACTCCCACTGTCCTTTCCTAATAAAATGAGGAAATTGCATCGCA
TTGTCTGAGTAGGTGTCATTCTATTCTGGGGGGTGGGGTGGGGCAGGACAGCAAGGGGGAGGATTGGGAA
GACAATAGCAGGCATGCTGGGGACGCGGCCGCAATTTAACGCGAATTAATTCTGTGGAATGTGTGTCAGT
TAGGGTGTGGAAAGTCCCCAGGCTCCCCAGCAGGCAGAAGTATGCAAAGCATGCATCTCAATTAGTCAGC
AACCAGGTGTGGAAAGTCCCCAGGCTCCCCAGCAGGCAGAAGTATGCAAAGCATGCATCTCAATTAGTCA
GCAACCATAGTCCCGCCCCTAACTCCGCCCATCCCGCCCCTAACTCCGCCCAGTTCCGCCCATTCTCCGC
CCCATGGCTGACTAATTTTTTTTATTTATGCAGAGGCCGAGGCCGCCTCTGCCTCTGAGCTATTCCAGAA
GTAGTGAGGAGGCTTTTTTGGAGGCCTAGGCTTTTGCAAAAAGCTCCCGGGAGCTTGTATATCCATTTTC
GGATCTGATCAGCACGTGATGAAAAAGCCTGAACTCACCGCGACGTCTGTCGAGAAGTTTCTGATCGAAA
AGTTCGACAGCGTCTCCGACCTGATGCAGCTCTCGGAGGGCGAAGAATCTCGTGCTTTCAGCTTCGATGT
AGGAGGGCGTGGATATGTCCTGCGGGTAAATAGCTGCGCCGATGGTTTCTACAAAGATCGTTATGTTTAT
CGGCACTTTGCATCGGCCGCGCTCCCGATTCCGGAAGTGCTTGACATTGGGGAATTCAGCGAGAGCCTGA
CCTATTGCATCTCCCGCCGTGCACAGGGTGTCACGTTGCAAGACCTGCCTGAAACCGAACTGCCCGCTGT
TCTGCAGCCGGTCGCGGAGGCCATGGATGCGATCGCTGCGGCCGATCTTAGCCAGACGAGCGGGTTCGGC
CCATTCGGACCGCAAGGAATCGGTCAATACACTACATGGCGTGATTTCATATGCGCGATTGCTGATCCCC
ATGTGTATCACTGGCAAACTGTGATGGACGACACCGTCAGTGCGTCCGTCGCGCAGGCTCTCGATGAGCT
GATGCTTTGGGCCGAGGACTGCCCCGAAGTCCGGCACCTCGTGCACGCGGATTTCGGCTCCAACAATGTC
CTGACGGACAATGGCCGCATAACAGCGGTCATTGACTGGAGCGAGGCGATGTTCGGGGATTCCCAATACG
AGGTCGCCAACATCTTCTTCTGGAGGCCGTGGTTGGCTTGTATGGAGCAGCAGACGCGCTACTTCGAGCG
GAGGCATCCGGAGCTTGCAGGATCGCCGCGGCTCCGGGCGTATATGCTCCGCATTGGTCTTGACCAACTC
TATCAGAGCTTGGTTGACGGCAATTTCGATGATGCAGCTTGGGCGCAGGGTCGATGCGACGCAATCGTCC
GATCCGGAGCCGGGACTGTCGGGCGTACACAAATCGCCCGCAGAAGCGCGGCCGTCTGGACCGATGGCTG
TGTAGAAGTACTCGCCGATAGTGGAAACCGACGCCCCAGCACTCGTCCGAGGGCAAAGGAATAGGTCGAC
AATCAACCTCTGGATTACAAAATTTGTGAAAGATTGACTGGTATTCTTAACTATGTTGCTCCTTTTACGC
TATGTGGATACGCTGCTTTAATGCCTTTGTATCATGCGTTAACTAAACTTGTTTATTGCAGCTTATAATG
GTTACAAATAAAGCAATAGCATCACAAATTTCACAAATAAAGCATTTTTTTCACTGCATTCTAGTTGTGG
TTTGTCCAAACTCATCAATGTATCTTATCATGTCTGGAATTGACTCAAATGATGTCAATTAGTCTATCAG
AAGCTCATCTGGTCTCCCTTCCGGGGGACAAGACATCCCTGTTTAATATTTAAACAGCAGTGTTCCCAAA
CTGGGTTCTTATATCCCTTGCTCTGGTCAACCAGGTTGCAGGGTTTCCTGTCCTCACAGGAACGAAGTCC
CTAAAGAAACAGTGGCAGCCAGGTTTAGCCCCGGAATTGACTGGATTCCTTTTTTAGGGCCCATTGGTAT
GGCTTTTTCCCCGTATCCCCCCAGGTGTCTGCAGGCTCAAAGAGCAGCGAGAAGCGTTCAGAGGAAAGCG
ATCCCGTGCCACCTTCCCCGTGCCCGGGCTGTCCCCGCACGCTGCCGGCTCGGGGATGCGGGGGGAGCGC
CGGACCGGAGCGGAGCCCCGGGCGGCTCGCTGCTGCCCCCTAGCGGGGGAGGGACGTAATTACATCCCTG
GGGGCTTTGGGGGGGGGCTGTCCCTGATGTTGACATTGATTATTGACTAGTTATTAATAGTAATCAATTA
CGGGGTCATTAGTTCATAGCCCATATATGGAGTTCCGCGTTACATAACTTACGGTAAATGGCCCGCCTGG
CTGACCGCCCAACGACCCCCGCCCATTGACGTCAATAATGACGTATGTTCCCATAGTAACGCCAATAGGG
ACTTTCCATTGACGTCAATGGGTGGAGTATTTACGGTAAACTGCCCACTTGGCAGTACATCAAGTGTATC
ATATGCCAAGTACGCCCCCTATTGACGTCAATGACGGTAAATGGCCCGCCTGGCATTATGCCCAGTACAT
GACCTTATGGGACTTTCCTACTTGGCAGTACATCTACGTATTAGTCATCGCTATTACCATGGTGATGCGG
TTTTGGCAGTACATCAATGGGCGTGGATAGCGGTTTGACTCACGGGGATTTCCAAGTCTCCACCCCATTG
ACGTCAATGGGAGTTTGTTTTGGCACCAAAATCAACGGGACTTTCCAAAATGTCGTAACAACTCCGCCCC
ATTGACGCAAATGGGCGGTAGGCGTGTACGGTGGGAGGTCTATATAAGCAGAGCTCTCCCTATCAGTGAT
AGAGATCTCCCTATCAGTGATAGAGATCGTCGACGAGCTCGTTTAGTGAACCGTCAGATCGCCTGGAGAC
GCCATCCACGCTGTTTTGACCTCCATAGAAGACACCGGGACCGATCCAGCCTCCGGACTCTAGCGTTTAA
ACTTAAGCTTCGCCACCATGGGATCCGTCTCAAAGGGCGAGGAACTTTTTACGGGCGTTGTTCCGATCCT
CGTCGAATTGGACGGGGACGTTAATGGGCATAAATTCTCAGTTAGTGGTGAGGGTGAGGGGGACGCGACA
TATGGGAAACTTACGCTGAAGTTCATATGTACCACCGGAAAATTGCCAGTGCCGTGGCCTACTCTCGTCA
CCACCCTGACATATGGTGTTCAGTGTTTTAGCCGGTATCCAGACCATATGAAACAGCACGATTTTTTTAA
ATCCGCTATGCCTGAAGGTTACGTACAGGAGCGAACGATATTTTTTAAAGACGACGGAAACTACAAAACT
AGAGCCGAGGTAAAATTCGAGGGTGACACTCTCGTGAACCGGATCGAACTGAAGGGCATAGATTTTAAGG
AGGATGGCAATATACTGGGCCACAAGCTCGAATACAACTATAATTCTCATAATGTCTATATCATGGCGGA
CAAACAGAAAAACGGCATCAAGGTAAACTTTAAAATCCGACACAATATTGAGGACGGCTCTGTCCAGCTT
GCGGACCATTACCAACAGAACACGCCGATAGGGGATGGTCCAGTACTTCTCCCTGATAATCACTATTTGT
CTACTCAGTCAGCTCTTAGCAAGGACCCAAACGAAAAACGGGATCACATGGTCCTTCTTGAGTTCGTCAC
TGCGGCTGGGATAACACTCGGGATGGACGAACTGTATAAGGCTGCTGCATGGGAGCTAGGAATGTCTGGC
GGATCTGAGGGCCAGAGCGACGAGAGAGCCCTGCTGGACCAGCTGCACACCCTGCTGAGCAACACCGACG
CCACCGGCCTGGAGGAGATCGACAGAGCCCTGGGCATCCCCGAGCTGGTGAACCAGGGCCAGGCCCTGGA
GCCCAAGCAGGACGGAGGCTGGGGATCTATGGCCGAGGAATTCGTGACCCTGAAGGACGTGGGCATGGAC
TTCACCCTGGGCGACTGGGAGCAGCTGGGCCTGGAGCAGGGCGACACCTTCTGGGACACCGCCCTGGACA
ACTGCCAGGACCTGTTCCTGCTGGACCCCCCCGGCGGAGGAGACGGCCTTGGTTTGGGACACGAGAAGTT
CCCCAGCGACCTGGACCTGGACATGTTCAACGGCAGCCTGGAGTGCGACATGGAGAGCATCATCAGAAGC
GAGCTGATGGACGCCGACGGCCTGGACTTCAACTTCGACAGCTAGGCCGCTCGAGGAGGGCCCGAACAAA
AACTCATCTCAGAAGAGGATCTGAATAGCGCCGTCGACCATCATCATAATCATCATTGAGTTTAAACCCG
CTGATCAGCCTCGACTGTGCCTTCTAGTTGCCAGCCATCTGTTGTTTGCCCCTCCCCCGTGCCTTCCTTG
ACCCTGGAAGGTGCCACTCCCACTGTCCTTTCCTAATAAAATGAGGAAATTGCATCGCATTGTCTGAGTA
GGTGTCATTCTATTCTGGGGGGTGGGGTGGGGCAGGACAGCAAGGGGGAGGATTGGGAAGACAATAGCAG
GCATGCTGGGGAATCTATAACAAGAAAATATATATATAATAAGTTATCACGTAAGTAGAACATGAAATAA
CAATATAATTATCGTATGAGTTAAATCTTAAAAGTCACGTAAAAGATAATCATGCGTCATTTTGACTCAC
GCGGTCGTTATAGTTCAAAATCAGTGACACTTACCGCATTGACAAGCACGCCTCACGGGAGCTCCAAGCG
GCGACTGAGATGTCCTAAATGCACAGCGACGGATTCGCGCTATTTAGAAAGAGAGAGCAATATTTCAAGA
ATGCATGCGTCAATTTTACGCAGACTATCTTTCTAGGGTTAATCTAGCTGCATCAGGATCATATCGTCGG
GTCTTTTTTCCGGCTCAGTCATCGCCCAAGCTGGCGCTATCTGGGCATCGGGGAGGAAGAAGCCCGTGCC
TTTTCCCGCGAGGTTGAAGCGGCATGGAAAGAGTTTGCCGAGGATGACTGCTGCTGCATTGACGTTGAGC
GAAAACGCACGTTTACCATGATGATTCGGGAAGGTGTGGCCATGCACGCCTTTAACGGTGAACTGTTCGT
TCAGGCCACCTGGGATACCAGTTCGTCGCGGCTTTTCCGGACACAGTTCCGGATGGTCAGCCCGAAGCGC
ATCAGCAACCCGAACAATACCGGCGACAGCCGGAACTGCCGTGCCGGTGTGCAGATTAATGACAGCGGTG
CGGCGCTGGGATATTACGTCAGCGAGGACGGGTATCCTGGCTGGATGCCGCAGAAATGGACATGGATACC
CCGTGAGTTACCCGGCGGGCGCGCTTGGCGTAATCATGGTCATAGCTGTTTCCTGTGTGAAATTGTTATC
CGCTCACAATTCCACACAACATACGAGCCGGAAGCATAAAGTGTAAAGCCTGGGGTGCCTAATGAGTGAG
CTAACTCACATTAATTGCGTTGCGCTCACTGCCCGCTTTCCAGTCGGGAAACCTGTCGTGCCAGCTGCAT
TAATGAATCGGCCAACGCGCGGGGAGAGGCGGTTTGCGTATTGGGCGCTCTTCCGCTTCCTCGCTCACTG
ACTCGCTGCGCTCGGTCGTTCGGCTGCGGCGAGCGGTATCAGCTCACTCAAAGGCGGTAATACGGTTATC
CACAGAATCAGGGGATAACGCAGGAAAGAACATGTGAGCAAAAGGCCAGCAAAAGGCCAGGAACCGTAAA
AAGGCCGCGTTGCTGGCGTTTTTCCATAGGCTCCGCCCCCCTGACGAGCATCACAAAAATCGACGCTCAA
GTCAGAGGTGGCGAAACCCGACAGGACTATAAAGATACCAGGCGTTTCCCCCTGGAAGCTCCCTCGTGCG
CTCTCCTGTTCCGACCCTGCCGCTTACCGGATACCTGTCCGCCTTTCTCCCTTCGGGAAGCGTGGCGCTT
TCTCATAGCTCACGCTGTAGGTATCTCAGTTCGGTGTAGGTCGTTCGCTCCAAGCTGGGCTGTGTGCACG
AACCCCCCGTTCAGCCCGACCGCTGCGCCTTATCCGGTAACTATCGTCTTGAGTCCAACCCGGTAAGACA
CGACTTATCGCCACTGGCAGCAGCCACTGGTAACAGGATTAGCAGAGCGAGGTATGTAGGCGGTGCTACA
GAGTTCTTGAAGTGGTGGCCTAACTACGGCTACACTAGAAGAACAGTATTTGGTATCTGCGCTCTGCTGA
AGCCAGTTACCTTCGGAAAAAGAGTTGGTAGCTCTTGATCCGGCAAACAAACCACCGCTGGTAGCGGTGG
TTTTTTTGTTTGCAAGCAGCAGATTACGCGCAGAAAAAAAGGATCTCAAGA
Features (pLannotate 1.2.2; 32 found; start..end, strand, type, name):
    169..1029    -  CDS            AmpR: β-lactamase; bla; confers resistance to ampicillin, carbenicillin, and related antibiotics
   1030..1134    -  promoter       AmpR promoter: bla
   1187..1615    -  rep_origin     f1 ori (sequence partly withheld): f1 bacteriophage origin of replication; arrow indicates direction of (+) strand synthesis
   1620..1775    -  CDS            lacZα (fragment): LacZα fragment of β-galactosidase; lacZ fragment
   1777..1896    +  CDS            B (fragment): PORTL_LAMBD - Experimental evidence at protein level: Swiss-Prot protein existence level 1. Forms the portal vertex of the capsid (PubMed:6228056, PubMed:6232391). This portal plays critical roles in head assembly, genome packaging, neck/tail attachment, and genome ejection (Probable). The portal protein multimerizes as a single ring-shaped homododecamer arranged around a central channel (PubMed:6232391). Binds to the terminase subunits to form the packaging machine (PubMed:7799432). From Escherichia phage lambda (Bacteriophage lambda).
   2563..2580    +  promoter       minP (fragment): minimal TATA-box promoter with low basal activity
   2653..2695    +  5'UTR          Xenopus globin 5'-UTR: translational enhancer from the 5'-UTR of the major beta-globin gene of Xenopus laevis
   2744..3121    +  CDS            H2B: human histone H2B; HIST1H2BJ
   3120..3136    -  misc_feature   MCS (fragment): pUC18/19 multiple cloning site
   3140..3847    +  CDS            mTagBFP2: mTagBFP2 is a basic (constitutively fluorescent) blue fluorescent protein published in 2011, derived from Entacmaea quadricolor. It is reported to be a very rapidly-maturing monomer with very low acid sensitivity.
   3881..4088    +  polyA_signal   bGH poly(A) signal: bovine growth hormone polyadenylation signal
   4126..4455    +  promoter       SV40 promoter: SV40 enhancer and early promoter
   4504..5529    +  CDS            HygR: aminoglycoside phosphotransferase from E. coli; aph(4)-Ia; confers resistance to hygromycin
   5536..5642    +  misc_feature   WPRE (fragment): woodchuck hepatitis virus posttranscriptional regulatory element
   5651..5772    +  polyA_signal   SV40 poly(A) signal: SV40 polyadenylation signal
   5790..5882    +  ncRNA          G-CSF SLDE: Accession: RF00183 - G-CSF factor stem-loop destabilising element (SLDE)
   6267..6646    +  enhancer       CMV enhancer: human cytomegalovirus immediate early enhancer
   6647..6850    +  promoter       CMV promoter: human cytomegalovirus (CMV) immediate early promoter
   6852..6871    +  promoter       PLtetO-1 promoter (fragment): modified phage lambda PL promoter with tet operator sites (Lutz and Bujard, 1997)
   6873..6892    +  promoter       PLtetO-1 promoter (fragment): modified phage lambda PL promoter with tet operator sites (Lutz and Bujard, 1997)
   6900..6933    +  promoter       TRE3GV promoter (fragment): 3rd-generation Tet-responsive promoter that can be activated by binding of Tet-On® 3G, optimized for retroviral and lentiviral vectors
   7032..7745    +  CDS            EGFP: EGFP is a basic (constitutively fluorescent) green fluorescent protein published in 1996, derived from Aequorea victoria. It is reported to be a rapidly-maturing weak dimer with moderate acid sensitivity.
   7761..7928    +  CDS            Ncoa3 (fragment): NCOA3_MOUSE - Also known as Aib1, Pcip, Rac3, Tram1. Experimental evidence at protein level: Swiss-Prot protein existence level 1. Nuclear receptor coactivator that directly binds nuclear receptors and stimulates the transcriptional activities in a hormone- dependent fashion. Plays a central role in creating a multisubunit coactivator complex, probably via remodeling of chromatin. Involved in the coactivation of different nuclear receptors, such as for steroids (GR and ER), retinoids (RARs and RXRs), thyroid hormone (TRs), vitamin D3 (VDR) and prostanoids (PPARs). Displays histone acetyltransf
   7944..8087    +  CDS            ZNF473 (fragment): ZN473_HUMAN - Also known as KIAA1141, ZFP100. Experimental evidence at protein level: Swiss-Prot protein existence level 1. Involved in histone 3'-end pre-mRNA processing by associating with U7 snRNP and interacting with SLBP/pre-mRNA complex. Increases histone 3'-end pre-mRNA processing but has no effect on U7 snRNP levels, when overexpressed. Required for cell cycle progression from G1 to S phases. From Homo sapiens (Human).
   8103..8237    +  CDS            FOXO6 (fragment): FOXO6_HUMAN - Experimental evidence at protein level: Swiss-Prot protein existence level 1. Transcriptional activator. From Homo sapiens (Human).
   8350..8557    +  polyA_signal   bGH poly(A) signal: bovine growth hormone polyadenylation signal
   8873..9340    +  CDS            B (fragment): PORTL_LAMBD - Experimental evidence at protein level: Swiss-Prot protein existence level 1. Forms the portal vertex of the capsid (PubMed:6228056, PubMed:6232391). This portal plays critical roles in head assembly, genome packaging, neck/tail attachment, and genome ejection (Probable). The portal protein multimerizes as a single ring-shaped homododecamer arranged around a central channel (PubMed:6232391). Binds to the terminase subunits to form the packaging machine (PubMed:7799432). From Escherichia phage lambda (Bacteriophage lambda).
   9378..9394    -  protein_bind   lac operator: The lac repressor binds to the lac operator to inhibit transcription in E. coli. This inhibition can be relieved by adding lactose or isopropyl-β-D-thiogalactopyranoside (IPTG). lac repressor encoded by lacI
   9402..9432    -  promoter       lac promoter: promoter for the E. coli lac operon
   9447..9468    -  protein_bind   CAP binding site: CAP binding activates transcription in the presence of cAMP. E. coli catabolite activator protein
   9481..9573    -  CDS            lacI (fragment): lac repressor; lacI; The lac repressor binds to the lac operator to inhibit transcription in E. coli. This inhibition can be relieved by adding lactose or isopropyl-β-D-thiogalactopyranoside (IPTG).
   9756..10344   -  rep_origin     ori: high-copy-number ColE1/pMB1/pBR322/pUC origin of replication
