[The description below was written by a language model from this plasmid's Addgene catalogue record and pLannotate feature annotations shown in this document.]
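Description:
EW373 is a 10,346 nt piggyBac transposon plasmid for mammalian expression, designed for stable genomic integration of a combined reporter and effector cassette. In bacteria it is maintained through a high-copy ColE1/pUC-type origin with ampicillin resistance (AmpR), and the backbone also carries an f1 origin and remnants of a lacZα/lac promoter region. The automated annotation did not call the piggyBac terminal repeats, so their positions are not documented in the feature table. Integrated mammalian cells are selected with hygromycin, with HygR expressed from the SV40 enhancer/early promoter and followed by a WPRE fragment and an SV40 poly(A) signal.

The payload comprises two transcription units. The first is a reporter in which, according to the catalogue entry and plasmid name, four ZNF35/ZNF250 target sites separated by 6 bp spacers sit upstream of a minimal TATA-box promoter and a Xenopus β-globin 5′-UTR. This unit drives human histone H2B (H2BC11/HIST1H2BJ) fused at its C terminus to mTagBFP2, giving a nuclear blue signal, and ends in a bGH poly(A). The binding sites themselves are not annotated, nor is the insulator that the name indicates lies between the units. The second unit uses the CMV enhancer/promoter followed by tet operator sequences (the "CMV-TO" arrangement, which typically allows repression by TetR) to express EGFP joined through a "deimlink" linker to NZF. The annotation resolves NZF into fragments matching Ncoa3, ZNF473 and FOXO6. This unit is also terminated by a bGH poly(A).

The depositor calls GFP-NZF a "dummy" transcription factor. No zinc-finger DNA-binding domain for the reporter sites is annotated in it, which suggests a control for synthetic zinc-finger activators, although the record does not state this. The associated work concerns protein engineering for deimmunization and therapeutic function.
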