Addgene plasmid #236175: EW373 (PB) (ZNF35/ZNF250tarv3-6bp spacers)x4-H2B-BFP insul CMV-TO-GFP-deimlink-NZF
Purpose: PiggyBac-integrated plasmid containing hygromycin resistance gene, ZNF35/ZNF250-driven BFP, and GFP-NZF dummy transcription factor
Depositing lab: Xiaojing Gao. Depositing organization: Stanford University. Publication: Machine-guided dual-objective protein engineering for deimmunization and therapeutic functions. Wolfsberg E, Paul JS, Tycko J, Chen B, Bassik MC, Bintu L, Alizadeh AA, Gao XJ. Cell Syst. 2025 Jul 16;16(7):101299. doi: 10.1016/j.cels.2025.101299. Epub 2025 Jun 3. PubMed 40466641.
Backbone
  Vector backbone: piggyBac
  Vector type: Mammalian Expression
  Selectable markers: Hygromycin
Growth in bacteria
  Bacterial resistance: Ampicillin, 100 μg/mL
  Growth temperature: 37°C
  Growth strain: DH5alpha
  Copy number: High Copy
Gene/Insert 1
  Gene/Insert name: EGFP-NZF
  Species: Synthetic
  Promoter: CMV
  Cloning method: Gibson Cloning
  Sequencing primers: 5′ n/a
Gene/Insert 2
  Gene/Insert name: H2B
  Species: H. sapiens (human)
  Entrez Gene: H2BC11 (a.k.a. H2B/r, H2BFR, H2BJ, HIST1H2BJ)
  Promoter: four ZNF35/ZNF250 sites
  Tag / fusion protein: mTagBFP2 (C terminal on insert)
  Cloning method: Gibson Cloning
  Sequencing primers: 5′ n/a
Terms and licenses: Academic/Nonprofit Terms; Industry Terms: Not Available to Industry
Depositor comments: See https://benchling.com/s/seq-KfCjcvXmvTkmxXATtqOG?m=slm-yn4IMkAsCh7hpV7M5TZkfor annotated sequence. Please visit https://doi.org/10.1101/2025.02.24.639918 for bioRxiv preprint.
How to cite: EW373 (PB) (ZNF35/ZNF250tarv3-6bp spacers)x4-H2B-BFP insul CMV-TO-GFP-deimlink-NZF was a gift from Xiaojing Gao (Addgene plasmid # 236175 ; http://n2t.net/addgene:236175 ; RRID:Addgene_236175)
